Addgene plasmid #14057: pSR270
Depositing lab: Richard Hynes. Depositing organization: Massachusetts Institute of Technology. Publication: Three different fibronectin mRNAs arise by alternative splicing within the coding region. Schwarzbauer JE, Tamkun JW, Lemischka IR, Hynes RO. Cell. 1983 Dec . 35(2 Pt 1):421-31. 10.1016/0092-8674(83)90175-7 PubMed 6317187.
Backbone
  Vector backbone: pGEM-2
  Backbone manufacturer: Promega
  Backbone size w/o insert (bp): 2869
  Vector type: Mammalian Expression
Growth in bacteria
  Bacterial resistance: Ampicillin, 100 μg/mL
  Growth temperature: 37°C
  Growth strain: DH5alpha
  Copy number: Unknown
Gene/Insert
  Gene/Insert name: Rat Fibronectin
  Species: R. norvegicus (rat)
  Insert size (bp): 270
  GenBank ID: L00191
  Entrez Gene: Fn1 (a.k.a. FIBNEC, fn-1)
  Cloning method: Restriction Enzyme; 5′ cloning site HincII (destroyed during cloning); 3′ cloning site EcoRI (not destroyed)
  Sequencing primers: 5′ T7; 3′ SP6
Terms and licenses: Academic/Nonprofit Terms; Industry Terms: Not Available to Industry
How to cite: pSR270 was a gift from Richard Hynes (Addgene plasmid # 14057 ; http://n2t.net/addgene:14057 ; RRID:Addgene_14057)
