[The description below was written by a language model from this plasmid's Addgene catalogue record.]
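Description:
pSR270 is a small bacterial plasmid built on the Promega pGEM-2 backbone (about 2.9 kb without insert) that carries a 270 bp fragment of rat (Rattus norvegicus) fibronectin, Fn1. It is propagated in E. coli under ampicillin selection; the record lists the copy number as unknown. The fragment was inserted by restriction cloning between a HincII site, which was destroyed in the process, and an EcoRI site, which remains intact. It is flanked by the T7 and SP6 priming sites used for sequencing. In pGEM-series vectors these correspond to opposing phage RNA polymerase promoters on either side of the polylinker, an arrangement that allows either strand of an insert to be transcribed in vitro.

Although the catalogue classifies the vector type as mammalian expression, nothing in the record indicates a mammalian promoter, polyadenylation signal or eukaryotic selection marker, and a 270 bp piece represents only a small portion of the fibronectin coding region. The construct is therefore more consistent with a cloned gene fragment that serves as a template for strand-specific RNA probes than with a protein expression plasmid. The associated work concerns the generation of multiple fibronectin mRNAs by alternative splicing within the coding region, so a short fragment of this kind would plausibly be used to detect or distinguish fibronectin transcript variants in hybridisation or nuclease protection experiments. However, the record does not state which segment of the gene the insert covers, its orientation relative to the two promoters, or its specific intended use. No feature table was provided, so these details cannot be confirmed.
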