>Addgene plasmid #14057 | pSR270 | addgene partial sequence | sequence record 20289 | T7 5'-TAATACGACTCACTATAGGG-3'
GCCTACGGATGACTCATGCTTTGACCCTTACACGGTTTCCCATTACGCCGTTGGAGAGGAATGGGAGCGG
TTATCTGACTCTGGCTTTAAGCTCACTTGCCAGTGCTTGGGCTTTGGCAGTGGTCATTTCAGATGCGATT
CATCTAAATGGTGCCATGACAACGGTGTCAACTACAAGATCGGAGAGAAGTGGGATCGTCAGGGAGAAAA
TGGCCAGCGGATGAGCTGCACATGTCTCGGGAATGGAAAGGGAGAATTCCGTGTATTCTATAGTGTCACC
TAAATCGTATGTGTATGATACATAAGGTTATGTATTAATTGTAGCCGCGTTCTAACGACAATATGTACAA
GCCTAATTGTGTAGCATCTGGCTTACTGAAGCAGACCCTATCATCTCTCTCGTAAACTGCCGTCAGAGTC
GGTTTGGTTGGACGAACCTTCTGAGTTTCTGGTAACGCCGTCCCGCACCCGGAAATGGTCAGCGAACCAA
TCAGCAGGGTCATCGCTAGCCAGATCCTCTACGCCGGACGCATCGTGGCCGGCATCACCGGCGCCACAGG
TGCGGTTGCTGGCGCCTATATCGCCGACATCACCGATGGGGAAGATCGGGCTCGCCACTTCGGGCTCATG
AGCGCTTGTTTCGGCGTGGGTATGGTGGCAGGCCCCGTGGCCGGGGGACTGTTGGGCGCCATCTCCTTGC
ATGCACCATTCCTTGCGGCGGCGGTGCTCAACGGCCTCAACCTACTACTGGGCTGCTTCCTAATGCAGGA
GTCGCATAAGGGAGAGCGTCGAATGGTGCACTCTCAGTACAATCTGCTC
